Addgene plasmid #133066: pMSCV-IRES-GFP-MD2 (C95A)-HA
Purpose: Retroviral expression of mouse MD2 (C95A) tagged with HA
Depositing lab: Jonathan Kagan. Depositing organization: Boston Children's Hospital. Publication: Mechanisms of Toll-like Receptor 4 Endocytosis Reveal a Common Immune-Evasion Strategy Used by Pathogenic and Commensal Bacteria. Tan Y, Zanoni I, Cullen TW, Goodman AL, Kagan JC. Immunity. 2015 Nov 17;43(5):909-22. doi: 10.1016/j.immuni.2015.10.008. Epub 2015 Nov 3. PubMed 26546281.
Backbone
  Vector backbone: pMSCV-IRES-GFP
  Vector type: Mammalian Expression, Retroviral
  Selectable markers: GFP
Growth in bacteria
  Bacterial resistance: Ampicillin, 100 μg/mL
  Growth temperature: 37°C
  Growth strain: DH5alpha
  Copy number: Unknown
Gene/Insert
  Gene/Insert name: MD2 (C95A) (alt name: ly96 (C95A))
  Species: M. musculus (mouse)
  Mutation: C95A
  Entrez Gene: Ly96 (a.k.a. ESOP-1, MD-2, MD2)
  Cloning method: Restriction Enzyme; 5′ cloning site Unknown (unknown if destroyed); 3′ cloning site Unknown (unknown if destroyed)
Terms and licenses: Academic/Nonprofit Terms; Industry Terms: Not Available to Industry
How to cite: pMSCV-IRES-GFP-MD2 (C95A)-HA was a gift from Jonathan Kagan (Addgene plasmid # 133066 ; http://n2t.net/addgene:133066 ; RRID:Addgene_133066)
