[The description below was written by a language model from this plasmid's Addgene catalogue record and pLannotate feature annotations shown in this document.]
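Description:
pMSCV-IRES-GFP-MD2 (C95A)-HA is a gammaretroviral expression plasmid of about 6.95 kb built on the pMSCV-IRES-GFP backbone and intended for stable gene delivery into mammalian cells. In bacteria it is maintained through a high-copy ColE1/pUC-type origin and selected with ampicillin via the β-lactamase gene. The remaining prokaryotic annotations (lac promoter/operator, and fragments of lacI, lacZα, rop, bom and the tetracycline resistance gene) are non-functional remnants of earlier cloning vectors. The viral portion consists of murine embryonic stem cell virus 5′ and 3′ LTRs flanking the Ψ packaging signal and a truncated MMLV gag segment lacking its start codon, which extends the packaging region without producing Gag protein. Because the plasmid carries no functional gag, pol or env genes (only a short env fragment lies outside the LTRs), these must be supplied in trans by a packaging system to make replication-defective virus.

The payload is mouse Ly96, encoding MD-2, the lipopolysaccharide-binding co-receptor that partners with TLR4 in innate immune signalling. It carries a C95A substitution and a C-terminal HA epitope; the annotation detects only a short fragment matching a 3xHA reference, consistent with roughly a single HA copy. Transcription is driven by the 5′ LTR, and an EMCV IRES downstream of the insert allows EGFP to be translated from the same bicistronic transcript, so green fluorescence marks transduced cells and serves as the only mammalian selection marker, for example for sorting. The record does not state the cloning sites used or the functional consequence of the mutation. The construct is suited to expressing this MD-2 mutant in cells, with the HA tag for detection, for studies of TLR4-dependent responses to bacteria.
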