Features (pLannotate 1.2.2; 21 found; start..end, strand, type, name):
      1..517     +  LTR            5' LTR: 5' long terminal repeat from murine embryonic stem cell virus
    581..922     +  misc_feature   MESV Ψ: packaging signal of murine embryonic stem cell virus
    989..1405    +  CDS            gag (truncated): truncated Moloney murine leukemia virus (MMLV) gag gene lacking the start codon
   1427..1906    +  CDS            Ly96: LY96_MOUSE - Also known as Esop1, Md2. Experimental evidence at protein level: Swiss-Prot protein existence level 1. Binds bacterial lipopolysaccharide (LPS) (PubMed:22532668). Cooperates with TLR4 in the innate immune response to bacterial lipopolysaccharide (LPS), and with TLR2 in the response to cell wall components from Gram-positive and Gram-negative bacteria. Enhances TLR4-dependent activation of NF-kappa-B. Cells expressing both LY96 and TLR4, but not TLR4 alone, respond to LPS (PubMed:10725698). From Mus musculus (Mouse).
   1907..1935    +  CDS            3xHA (fragment): three tandem HA epitope tags
   1953..1986    -  misc_feature   MCS (fragment): pBluescript multiple cloning site
   2088..2550    +  misc_feature   IRES: internal ribosome entry site (IRES) of the encephalomyocarditis virus (EMCV)
   2564..3283    +  CDS            EGFP: the original enhanced GFP (Yang et al., 1996) mammalian codon-optimized
   3345..3859    +  LTR            3' LTR: 3' long terminal repeat from murine embryonic stem cell virus
   4021..4037    -  protein_bind   lac operator: The lac repressor binds to the lac operator to inhibit transcription in E. coli. This inhibition can be relieved by adding lactose or isopropyl-β-D-thiogalactopyranoside (IPTG). lac repressor encoded by lacI
   4045..4075    -  promoter       lac promoter: promoter for the E. coli lac operon
   4090..4111    -  protein_bind   CAP binding site: CAP binding activates transcription in the presence of cAMP. E. coli catabolite activator protein
   4124..4216    -  CDS            lacI (fragment): lac repressor; lacI; The lac repressor binds to the lac operator to inhibit transcription in E. coli. This inhibition can be relieved by adding lactose or isopropyl-β-D-thiogalactopyranoside (IPTG).
   4399..4987    -  rep_origin     ori: high-copy-number ColE1/pMB1/pBR322/pUC origin of replication
   5158..6018    -  CDS            AmpR: β-lactamase; bla; confers resistance to ampicillin, carbenicillin, and related antibiotics
   6019..6123    -  promoter       AmpR promoter: bla
   6218..6253    +  CDS            rop (fragment): Rop protein, which maintains plasmids at low copy number; rop
   6355..6454    +  misc_feature   bom (fragment): basis of mobility region from pBR322
   6460..6609    -  CDS            lacZα (fragment): LacZα fragment of β-galactosidase; lacZ fragment
   6609..6810    -  CDS            TcR (fragment): tetracycline efflux protein; tet; confers resistance to tetracycline
   6811..6909    +  CDS            env (fragment): murine leukemia virus gPr80 envelope polyprotein precursor; env; proteolytically cleaved into gp70SU and p15TM subunits
>Addgene plasmid #133066 | pMSCV-IRES-GFP-MD2 (C95A)-HA | addgene full sequence | sequence record 263598 | Addgene NGS Result
AATGAAAGACCCCACCTGTAGGTTTGGCAAGCTAGCTTAAGTAACGCCATTTTGCAAGGCATGGAAAATA
CATAACTGAGAATAGAGAAGTTCAGATCAAGGTTAGGAACAGAGAGACAGCAGAATATGGGCCAAACAGG
ATATCTGTGGTAAGCAGTTCCTGCCCCGGCTCAGGGCCAAGAACAGATGGTCCCCAGATGCGGTCCCGCC
CTCAGCAGTTTCTAGAGAACCATCAGATGTTTCCAGGGTGCCCCAAGGACCTGAAATGACCCTGTGCCTT
ATTTGAACTAACCAATCAGTTCGCTTCTCGCTTCTGTTCGCGCGCTTCTGCTCCCCGAGCTCAATAAAAG
AGCCCACAACCCCTCACTCGGCGCGCCAGTCCTCCGATAGACTGCGTCGCCCGGGTACCCGTATTCCCAA
TAAAGCCTCTTGCTGTTTGCATCCGAATCGTGGACTCGCTGATCCTTGGGAGGGTCTCCTCAGATTGATT
GACTGCCCACCTCGGGGGTCTTTCATTTGGAGGTTCCACCGAGATTTGGAGACCCCTGCCCAGGGACCAC
CGACCCCCCCGCCGGGAGGTAAGCTGGCCAGCGGTCGTTTCGTGTCTGTCTCTGTCTTTGTGCGTGTTTG
TGCCGGCATCTAATGTTTGCGCCTGCGTCTGTACTAGTTAGCTAACTAGCTCTGTATCTGGCGGACCCGT
GGTGGAACTGACGAGTTCTGAACACCCGGCCGCAACCCTGGGAGACGTCCCAGGGACTTTGGGGGCCGTT
TTTGTGGCCCGACCTGAGGAAGGGAGTCGATGTGGAATCCGACCCCGTCAGGATATGTGGTTCTGGTAGG
AGACGAGAACCTAAAACAGTTCCCGCCTCCGTCTGAATTTTTGCTTTCGGTTTGGAACCGAAGCCGCGCG
TCTTGTCTGCTGCAGCGCTGCAGCATCGTTCTGTGTTGTCTCTGTCTGACTGTGTTTCTGTATTTGTCTG
AAAATTAGGGCCAGACTGTTACCACTCCCTTAAGTTTGACCTTAGGTCACTGGAAAGATGTCGAGCGGAT
CGCTCACAACCAGTCGGTAGATGTCAAGAAGAGACGTTGGGTTACCTTCTGCTCTGCAGAATGGCCAACC
TTTAACGTCGGATGGCCGCGAGACGGCACCTTTAACCGAGACCTCATCACCCAGGTTAAGATCAAGGTCT
TTTCACCTGGCCCGCATGGACACCCAGACCAGGTCCCCTACATCGTGACCTGGGAAGCCTTGGCTTTTGA
CCCCCCTCCCTGGGTCAAGCCCTTTGTACACCCTAAGCCTCCGCCTCCTCTTCCTCCATCCGCCCCGTCT
CTCCCCCTTGAACCTCCTCGTTCGACCCCGCCTCGATCCTCCCTTTATCCAGCCCTCACTCCTTCTCTAG
GCGCCGGAATTAGATCTGCCGCCACCATGTTGCCATTTATTCTCTTTTCGACGCTGCTTTCTCCCATATT
GACTGAATCTGAGAAGCAACAGTGGTTCTGCAACTCCTCCGATGCAATTATTTCCTACAGTTATTGTGAT
CACTTGAAATTCCCTATTTCAATTAGTTCTGAACCCTGCATAAGACTGAGGGGAACCAATGGATTTGTGC
ATGTTGAGTTCATTCCAAGAGGAAACTTAAAATATTTATATTTCAACCTATTCATCAGTGTCAACTCCAT
AGAGTTGCCGAAGCGTAAGGAAGTTCTGGCCCATGGACATGATGATGACTATTCTTTTTGCAGAGCTCTG
AAAGGAGAGACTGTGAATACATCAATACCATTCTCTTTCGAGGGAATACTATTTCCTAAGGGCCATTACA
GATGTGTTGCAGAAGCTATTGCTGGGGATACTGAAGAAAAGCTCTTCTGTTTGAATTTCACCATCATTCA
CCGCCGTGATGTCAATTACCCATACGATGTTCCAGATTACGCTTAGGCGGCCGCGTTTAAACGTCGACGG
TATCGATAAGCTTGATATCGAATTCCGCCCCCCCCCCTAACGTTACTGGCCGAAGCCGCTTGGAATAAGG
CCGGTGTGCGTTTGTCTATATGTTATTTTCCACCATATTGCCGTCTTTTGGCAATGTGAGGGCCCGGAAA
CCTGGCCCTGTCTTCTTGACGAGCATTCCTAGGGGTCTTTCCCCTCTCGCCAAAGGAATGCAAGGTCTGT
TGAATGTCGTGAAGGAAGCAGTTCCTCTGGAAGCTTCTTGAAGACAAACAACGTCTGTAGCGACCCTTTG
CAGGCAGCGGAACCCCCCACCTGGCGACAGGTGCCTCTGCGGCCAAAAGCCACGTGTATAAGATACACCT
GCAAAGGCGGCACAACCCCAGTGCCACGTTGTGAGTTGGATAGTTGTGGAAAGAGTCAAATGGCTCTCCT
CAAGCGTATTCAACAAGGGGCTGAAGGATGCCCAGAAGGTACCCCATTGTATGGGATCTGATCTGGGGCC
TCGGTGCACATGCTTTACATGTGTTTAGTCGAGGTTAAAAAAACGTCTAGGCCCCCCGAACCACGGGGAC
GTGGTTTTCCTTTGAAAAACACGATGATAATATGGCCACAACCATGGTGAGCAAGGGCGAGGAGCTGTTC
ACCGGGGTGGTGCCCATCCTGGTCGAGCTGGACGGCGACGTAAACGGCCACAAGTTCAGCGTGTCTGGCG
AGGGCGAGGGCGATGCCACCTACGGCAAGCTGACCCTGAAGTTCATCTGCACCACCGGCAAGCTGCCCGT
GCCCTGGCCCACCCTCGTGACCACCCTGACCTACGGCGTGCAGTGCTTCAGCCGCTACCCCGACCACATG
AAGCAGCACGACTTCTTCAAGTCCGCCATGCCCGAAGGCTACGTCCAGGAGCGCACCATCTTCTTCAAGG
ACGACGGCAACTACAAGACCCGCGCCGAGGTGAAGTTCGAGGGCGACACCCTGGTGAACCGCATCGAGCT
GAAGGGCATCGACTTCAAGGAGGACGGCAACATCCTGGGGCACAAGCTGGAGTACAACTACAACAGCCAC
AACGTCTATATCATGGCCGACAAGCAGAAGAACGGCATCAAGGCGAACTTCAAGATCCGCCACAACATCG
AGGACGGCAGCGTGCAGCTCGCCGACCACTACCAGCAGAACACCCCCATCGGCGACGGCCCCGTGCTGCT
GCCCGACAACCACTACCTGAGCACCCAGTCCGCCCTGAGCAAAGACCCCAACGAGAAGCGCGATCACATG
GTCCTGCTGGAGTTCGTGACCGCCGCCGGGATCACTCTCGGCATGGACGAGCTGTACAAGTAATGAATTA
ATTAAGAATTCGATAAAATAAAAGATTTTATTTAGTCTCCAGAAAAAGGGGGGAATGAAAGACCCCACCT
GTAGGTTTGGCAAGCTAGCTTAAGTAACGCCATTTTGCAAGGCATGGAAAATACATAACTGAGAATAGAG
AAGTTCAGATCAAGGTTAGGAACAGAGAGACAGCAGAATATGGGCCAAACAGGATATCTGTGGTAAGCAG
TTCCTGCCCCGGCTCAGGGCCAAGAACAGATGGTCCCCAGATGCGGTCCCGCCCTCAGCAGTTTCTAGAG
AACCATCAGATGTTTCCAGGGTGCCCCAAGGACCTGAAATGACCCTGTGCCTTATTTGAACTAACCAATC
AGTTCGCTTCTCGCTTCTGTTCGCGCGCTTCTGCTCCCCGAGCTCAATAAAAGAGCCCACAACCCCTCAC
TCGGCGCGCCAGTCCTCCGATAGACTGCGTCGCCCGGGTACCCGTGTATCCAATAAACCCTCTTGCAGTT
GCATCCGACTTGTGGTCTCGCTGTTCCTTGGGAGGGTCTCCTCTGAGTGATTGACTACCCGTCAGCGGGG
GTCTTTCATGGGTAACAGTTTCTTGAAGTTGGAGAACAACATTCTGAGGGTAGGAGTCGAATATTAAGTA
ATCCTGACTCAATTAGCCACTGTTTTGAATCCACATACTCCAATACTCCTGAAATAGTTCATTATGGACA
GCGCAGAAAGAGCTGGGGAGAATTGTGAAATTGTTATCCGCTCACAATTCCACACAACATACGAGCCGGA
AGCATAAAGTGTAAAGCCTGGGGTGCCTAATGAGTGAGCTAACTCACATTAATTGCGTTGCGCTCACTGC
CCGCTTTCCAGTCGGGAAACCTGTCGTGCCAGCTGCATTAATGAATCGGCCAACGCGCGGGGAGAGGCGG
TTTGCGTATTGGGCGCTCTTCCGCTTCCTCGCTCACTGACTCGCTGCGCTCGGTCGTTCGGCTGCGGCGA
GCGGTATCAGCTCACTCAAAGGCGGTAATACGGTTATCCACAGAATCAGGGGATAACGCAGGAAAGAACA
TGTGAGCAAAAGGCCAGCAAAAGGCCAGGAACCGTAAAAAGGCCGCGTTGCTGGCGTTTTTCCATAGGCT
CCGCCCCCCTGACGAGCATCACAAAAATCGACGCTCAAGTCAGAGGTGGCGAAACCCGACAGGACTATAA
AGATACCAGGCGTTTCCCCCTGGAAGCTCCCTCGTGCGCTCTCCTGTTCCGACCCTGCCGCTTACCGGAT
ACCTGTCCGCCTTTCTCCCTTCGGGAAGCGTGGCGCTTTCTCATAGCTCACGCTGTAGGTATCTCAGTTC
GGTGTAGGTCGTTCGCTCCAAGCTGGGCTGTGTGCACGAACCCCCCGTTCAGCCCGACCGCTGCGCCTTA
TCCGGTAACTATCGTCTTGAGTCCAACCCGGTAAGACACGACTTATCGCCACTGGCAGCAGCCACTGGTA
ACAGGATTAGCAGAGCGAGGTATGTAGGCGGTGCTACAGAGTTCTTGAAGTGGTGGCCTAACTACGGCTA
CACTAGAAGAACAGTATTTGGTATCTGCGCTCTGCTGAAGCCAGTTACCTTCGGAAAAAGAGTTGGTAGC
TCTTGATCCGGCAAACAAACCACCGCTGGTAGCGGTGGTTTTTTTGTTTGCAAGCAGCAGATTACGCGCA
GAAAAAAAGGATCTCAAGAAGATCCTTTGATCTTTTCTACGGGGTCTGACGCTCAGTGGAACGAAAACTC
ACGTTAAGGGATTTTGGTCATGAGATTATCAAAAAGGATCTTCACCTAGATCCTTTTAAATTAAAAATGA
AGTTTTAAATCAATCTAAAGTATATATGAGTAAACTTGGTCTGACAGTTACCAATGCTTAATCAGTGAGG
CACCTATCTCAGCGATCTGTCTATTTCGTTCATCCATAGTTGCCTGACTCCCCGTCGTGTAGATAACTAC
GATACGGGAGGGCTTACCATCTGGCCCCAGTGCTGCAATGATACCGCGAGACCCACGCTCACCGGCTCCA
GATTTATCAGCAATAAACCAGCCAGCCGGAAGGGCCGAGCGCAGAAGTGGTCCTGCAACTTTATCCGCCT
CCATCCAGTCTATTAATTGTTGCCGGGAAGCTAGAGTAAGTAGTTCGCCAGTTAATAGTTTGCGCAACGT
TGTTGCCATTGCTACAGGCATCGTGGTGTCACGCTCGTCGTTTGGTATGGCTTCATTCAGCTCCGGTTCC
CAACGATCAAGGCGAGTTACATGATCCCCCATGTTGTGCAAAAAAGCGGTTAGCTCCTTCGGTCCTCCGA
TCGTTGTCAGAAGTAAGTTGGCCGCAGTGTTATCACTCATGGTTATGGCAGCACTGCATAATTCTCTTAC
TGTCATGCCATCCGTAAGATGCTTTTCTGTGACTGGTGAGTACTCAACCAAGTCATTCTGAGAATAGTGT
ATGCGGCGACCGAGTTGCTCTTGCCCGGCGTCAATACGGGATAATACCGCGCCACATAGCAGAACTTTAA
AAGTGCTCATCATTGGAAAACGTTCTTCGGGGCGAAAACTCTCAAGGATCTTACCGCTGTTGAGATCCAG
TTCGATGTAACCCACTCGTGCACCCAACTGATCTTCAGCATCTTTTACTTTCACCAGCGTTTCTGGGTGA
GCAAAAACAGGAAGGCAAAATGCCGCAAAAAAGGGAATAAGGGCGACACGGAAATGTTGAATACTCATAC
TCTTCCTTTTTCAATATTATTGAAGCATTTATCAGGGTTATTGTCTCATGAGCGGATACATATTTGAATG
TATTTAGAAAAATAAACAAATAGGGGTTCCGCGCACATTTCCCCGAAAAGTGCCACCTGACGTCTAAGAA
ACCATTATTATCATGACATTAACCTATAAAAATAGGCGTATCACGAGGCCCTTTCGTCTCGCGCGTTTCG
GTGATGACGGTGAAAACCTCTGACACATGCAGCTCCCGGAGACGGTCACAGCTTGTCTGTAAGCGGATGC
CGGGAGCAGACAAGCCCGTCAGGGCGCGTCAGCGGGTGTTGGCGGGTGTCGGGGCTGGCTTAACTATGCG
GCATCAGAGCAGATTGTACTGAGAGTGCACCATATGCGGTGTGAAATACCGCACAGATGCGTAAGGAGAA
AATACCGCATCAGGCGCCATTCGCCATTCAGGCTGCGCAACTGTTGGGAAGGGCGATCGGTGCGGGCCTC
TTCGCTATTACGCCAGCTGGCGAAAGGGGGATGTGCTGCAAGGCGATTAAGTTGGGTAACGCCAGGGTTT
TCCCAGTCACGACGTTGTAAAACGACGGCGCAAGGAATGGTGCATGCAAGGAGATGGCGCCCAACAGTCC
CCCGGCCACGGGGCCTGCCACCATACCCACGCCGAAACAAGCGCTCATGAGCCCGAAGTGGCGAGCCCGA
TCTTCCCCATCGGTGATGTCGGCGATATAGGCGCCAGCAACCGCACCTGTGGCGCCGGTGATGCCGGCCA
CGATGCGTCCGGCGTAGAGGCGATTAGTCCAATTTGTTAAAGACAGGATATCAGTGGTCCAGGCTCTAGT
TTTGACTCAACAATATCACCAGCTGAAGCCTATAGAGTACGAGCCATAGATAAAATAAAAGATTTTATTT
AGTCTCCAGAAAAAGGGGGG
